>Addgene plasmid #52039 | pcDNA3.1-Hmga2 shMut ATG m7 | addgene partial sequence | sequence record 81152 | CMV-F 5'-CGCAAATGGGCGGTAGGCGTG-3'
TAGCAGAGCTCTCTGGCTAACTAGAGAACCCACTGCTTACTGGCTTATCGAAATTAATACGACTCACTAT
AGGGAGACCCAAGCTGGCTAGCGTTTAAACTTAAGCTTGGTACCGAGCTCGGATCCACTAGTCCAGTGTG
GTGGAATTCCCGGGATCGCAACTCCCGAGCCTTTGCGGAGAGAGCAACCCTCTCCGCCTCCAACTCTTCC
CTCTCCTTCGCTTCCCGCCTCCTCTCCCTACCTCCACCTCTACCTCCGCCACCCACTGCCCGCAGCGCCT
CCTCCTTTCCTCCTCCTCCTCTCCTCCTCCTCTCTTCCTCCTCCCCTCTCTCTTTTTGGCAGCCGCTGGA
CGTCCGGTGTTGATGGTGGCAGCGGCGGCAGCCTAAGCAGCAGCAGTAGTCCCCGGCGCACTCGCCAGCT
CGCCTGCTCTCGCCGCTCTTGCCCTCTCCAGCTCTCTACATCCCGTCTCCCGAAAGGTGCTGGGCGGATT
CGGGGCGGCGGAGGCCGAGCGGCTGCAGCGGCGGTACCGGTAGAGGCAGTGGTAGCGGCGGCGGGAGGCA
GGGCTAGCGCACGCGGTGAGGGCGCCGGGCAGCCGTCCACATCAGCCCAGGGACAACCTGCCGCCCCGGT
GCCACAGAAGCGAGGACGCGGCCGACCCAGGAAGCAGCAGCAAGAGCCAACCTGTGAGCCCTCTCCTAAG
AGACCCAGAGGAAGACCCAAAGGCAGCAAAAACAAGAGCCCCTCTAAAGCAGCCCAGAAGAAAGCAGAGA
CCATTGGAGAAAAACGGCCAAGAGGCAGACCTAGGAAATGGCCACAACAAGTCGTTCAGAAGAAGCCTGC
TCAGGAGACTGAAGAGACATCCTCGCAAGAGTCCGCAGAGGAGGATTAGGGGGCGCCGACATTCAATTTC
TA
