>Addgene plasmid #52039 | pcDNA3.1-Hmga2 shMut ATG m7 | addgene partial sequence | sequence record 82202 | BGH-rev 5'-TAGAAGGCACAGTCGAGG-3'
TAGACTCGAGCGGCCGCCACTGTGCTGGATATCTGCAGAATTCGCCCTTGGCTGTTATGTTTATTGTGCA
GACAGTGATAATCCACTAGAGAAGGTATTGCCACAAGCAAGCCGTCCAAGTACAATCACAGACAGCGACT
CTACACAAGGAACAGAGAACGAAGTCAGAGGGCACACAAAGGAACGGGGAGAAAGTTGGATGCAGGAATT
CGCCTTGATAAGTTTCTCCTGCAAACATACTTAGCTTGCAGAAATGGTAGAGAAGTTAGATGTCCAGTCT
TACTTAGCTGTGACCAACAACAGTAAAAAACAGTCTTATAAAATTTATCTCCCACAAAAATAAACTATAT
ATATAAAAATTTTATGATGTTCTCACTGTTCCATTGGACACAAGCCTTTTTTTTTCTCTTTTTTTTCTTT
TTTTTCAGTATGAAAAATGCGTTATACTGGGACTTAAGCGTTAGTAGTGTGTTTTGATTGTACAACATAC
AGGAAATAAGGAATAACTTCATCAGAGATGGAAATTGCTCGGTGTGCCGAGTCTGGCCAACACGAGAAGC
TGCTTCAGTTTTTATGAGCTGGCCAAAATGAGGTTTCTGTAAGGCCCATCCGAAGACCCGGAATGAGAAT
CTGATATTTATAAGCCACTGTTTATTTGATTATTTAATGCATTGTTAACAGTCATGTTGAATTTTAATCT
CTCCATAGCTCCTTTGGCGACTCACAACAGTGAGCCATCTGCCAGTCTCAGAGCGGCACGTGGCCTTTGA
AGTAACCTCCCTGAAAACAGCTGGAAGAGACATGGTTGTTTGTTTGTTTCATTTGGCTTCAGTATTAACT
TATACTGACACAAGCCACTATGA
