>Addgene plasmid #52039 | pcDNA3.1-Hmga2 shMut ATG m7 | addgene partial sequence | sequence record 82803 | mHmga2-3UTR-Rev 5'-mouse 3' UTR Hmga2 to get the let7 sites-3'
CCTTTGAAGTAACCTCCCTGAAAACAGCTGGAAGAGACATGGTTGTTTGTTTGTTTCATTTGGCTTCAGT
ATTAACTTATACTGACACAAGCCACTATGAGAAACTACCTCCTGGCCCAGTGGGTAACACTCTGGAAAGT
CAGCACACTTAATAGGAGAGAAAGGCATAGAAACTCTACACAAGAAGCGTCCAAAACAAATCTGCTTGAG
ACATTTTTTTACAAAAATCACATTGTGTAAAATACATGAAAAAATATCGGTCAAGCATATTCTTCTAGGC
AACAAATCTTAGAAATCTATTTTTTTCCTTTTTCATTGCATTAGGCAAAAGGCTGAGCTGGTTGTAGCAA
AATTTCAAGTTTCTTTGAAGGTTGGCTTGATTTTAATTCATTTATTTTTGCAAAAGTATGTAAAAAAATT
GTGTTTCTATCAAGTGTCTTTTACCAAAAAAAATGTTTCAATGAGGGAGAGGTGAGGTTTGAGCTCCTTC
AAACATGGGGGAAGGAAATCAATGAGTGATATAGGCTGCAAGTTCGTTCCTTTGGAAGTGTGGCGTTAGT
TCCTTGCAAATCAGGAAGTCCATTTGTTTCAATAATTCATTTGCGTTACAAACTTGGAGACTTATATTTG
AACACTACAGATGTGTGTGTGTGATACAAAGTAGTGTCACTGAAAAAAAAATTCTCCTTAAGAACCTAGG
AGCAACTTGACTCAAAACTGTTTCAAATTAATGTAACAATCTAGCAGGAAAGCTGCCACAAGCATTTGTA
ACATTTTAATTAAAAAAAAAAAAAGTCATAGAAACATGCATAGCCTGCTGAGACGGAGTAAGAGTACAGA
GAAGAATGGTCGAGAACTGGGGATGGCTGAGATGCCGACCCAGTAAGGTTTGGTTTGGTTTTGGTGGGCT
TTTTTTTTTCCTTTCTCTTGCAGGGCTTGTGTCTAGCAGCGTGTAACAAGTGCAGGGCTGTAAATTCACT
GTAGCATTCAGCGTTAGTATTGAGGAGTGGGGATTATTGCATCTCTGGCTAAA
