[The description below was written by a language model from this plasmid's Addgene catalogue record.]
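Description:
pcDNA3.1-Hmga2 shMut ATG m7 is a mammalian expression plasmid built on the commercial pcDNA3.1 backbone. It is propagated in E. coli as a high-copy plasmid under ampicillin selection. A neomycin resistance marker allows G418 selection of transfected mammalian cells, so stable lines can be made as well as transient transfections. The insert is a mouse Hmga2 transcript that includes its 3′ UTR, cloned as an EcoRI fragment, with both sites retained. Expression is driven by the CMV promoter. The listed BGH reverse sequencing primer is consistent with the bovine growth hormone polyadenylation region that normally lies downstream of the cloning site in this backbone. No feature table is provided, so the positions and exact extent of the elements cannot be confirmed from the record.

The insert carries three sets of engineered changes. The shRNA binding site is mutated ("shMut"), which should make the transcript resistant to an Hmga2-targeting hairpin, so it can be re-expressed in cells where the endogenous gene is knocked down. The first ATG is mutated, which is expected to prevent normal translation of HMGA2 protein and so separate any function of the RNA from that of the protein. All seven let-7 microRNA sites in the 3′ UTR are also mutated ("m7"), removing the transcript's ability to bind let-7. The associated study addresses Hmga2 acting as a competing endogenous RNA in lung cancer progression. In that context, this construct most plausibly serves as a control in rescue experiments: an RNA that neither codes for protein nor binds let-7, for comparison with variants that retain the let-7 sites or the start codon. The record itself gives the purpose only as encoding this mutant form.
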