Addgene plasmid #52039: pcDNA3.1-Hmga2 shMut ATG m7
Purpose: encodes shMut HMGA2 ATG m7
Depositing lab: Julian Downward. Depositing organization: Cancer Research UK. Publication: HMGA2 functions as a competing endogenous RNA to promote lung cancer progression. Kumar MS, Armenteros-Monterroso E, East P, Chakravorty P, Matthews N, Winslow MM, Downward J. Nature. 2014 Jan 9;505(7482):212-7. doi: 10.1038/nature12785. Epub 2013 Dec 4. PubMed 24305048.
Backbone
  Vector backbone: pcDNA3.1
  Backbone manufacturer: Invitrogen
  Vector type: Mammalian Expression
  Selectable markers: Neomycin (select with G418)
Growth in bacteria
  Bacterial resistance: Ampicillin, 100 μg/mL
  Growth temperature: 37°C
  Growth strain: DH5alpha
  Copy number: High Copy
Gene/Insert
  Gene/Insert name: Hmga2
  Species: M. musculus (mouse)
  Mutation: shRNA binding site mutated, first ATG mutated, all seven let-7 sites in the 3′ UTR mutated (‘m7’)
  Entrez Gene: Hmga2 (a.k.a. 9430083A20Rik, HMGI-C, Hmgic, pg, pygmy)
  Promoter: CMV
  Cloning method: Restriction Enzyme; 5′ cloning site EcoRI (not destroyed); 3′ cloning site EcoRI (not destroyed)
  Sequencing primers: 5′ CMV-F; 3′ BGH-rev
Terms and licenses: Academic/Nonprofit Terms; Industry Terms: Not Available to Industry
Depositor comments: let-7 sequence for nucleotides 2-15 is CAACCTACTACCTCA.
How to cite: pcDNA3.1-Hmga2 shMut ATG m7 was a gift from Julian Downward (Addgene plasmid # 52039 ; http://n2t.net/addgene:52039 ; RRID:Addgene_52039)
